>Addgene plasmid #105922 | pAAV-CBh-mKate2-IRES-MCS (C-gap-WT) | depositor full sequence | sequence record 200599 | pAAV-CBh-mKate2-IRES-MCS (C-gap-WT) sequence 5886 bps
GCGCCCAATACGCAAACCGCCTCTCCCCGCGCGTTGGCCGATTCATTAATGCAGCTGGCACGACAGGTTT
CCCGACTGGAAAGCGGGCAGTGAGCGCAACGCAATTAATGTGAGTTAGCTCACTCATTAGGCACCCCAGG
CTTTACACTTTATGCTTCCGGCTCGTATGTTGTGTGGAATTGTGAGCGGATAACAATTTCACACAGGAAA
CAGCTATGACCATGATTACGCCAAGCTTGCATGCCCTGCAGGCAGCTGCGCGCTCGCTCGCTCACTGAGG
CCGCCCGGGCGTCGGGCGACCTTTGGTCGCCCGGCCTCAGTGAGCGAGCGAGCGCGCAGAGAGGGAGTGG
CCAACTCCATCACTAGGGGTTCCTGCGCCCGCAGCCGTGTTTTAGAGCTAGAAATAGCAAGTTAAAATAA
GGCTAGTCCGTAGCGCGTGCGCCAATTCTGCAGACAAATTCTAGAGGTACCCGTTACATAACTTACGGTA
AATGGCCCGCCTGGCTGACCGCCCAACGACCCCCGCCCATTGACGTCAATAATGACGTATGTTCCCATAG
TAACGCCAATAGGGACTTTCCATTGACGTCAATGGGTGGAGTATTTACGGTAAACTGCCCACTTGGCAGT
ACATCAAGTGTATCATATGCCAAGTACGCCCCCTATTGACGTCAATGACGGTAAATGGCCCGCCTGGCAT
TATGCCCAGTACATGACCTTATGGGACTTTCCTACTTGGCAGTACATCTACGTATTAGTCATCGCTATTA
CCATGGTCGAGGTGAGCCCCACGTTCTGCTTCACTCTCCCCATCTCCCCCCCCTCCCCACCCCCAATTTT
GTATTTATTTATTTTTTAATTATTTTGTGCAGCGATGGGGGCGGGGGGGGGGGGGGGGCGCGCGCCAGGC
GGGGCGGGGCGGGGCGAGGGGCGGGGCGGGGCGAGGCGGAGAGGTGCGGCGGCAGCCAATCAGAGCGGCG
CGCTCCGAAAGTTTCCTTTTATGGCGAGGCGGCGGCGGCGGCGGCCCTATAAAAAGCGAAGCGCGCGGCG
GGCGGGAGTCGCTGCGACGCTGCCTTCGCCCCGTGCCCCGCTCCGCCGCCGCCTCGCGCCGCCCGCCCCG
GCTCTGACTGACCGCGTTACTCCCACAGGTGAGCGGGCGGGACGGCCCTTCTCCTCCGGGCTGTAATTAG
CTGAGCAAGAGGTAAGGGTTTAAGGGATGGTTGGTTGGTGGGGTATTAATGTTTAATTACCTGGAGCACC
TGCCTGAAATCACTTTTTTTCAGGTTGGACCGGTGCCGTTTAAACAACAATTGGAAGAGCTCGTCGACCC
ATGGTGAGCGAGCTGATTAAGGAGAACATGCACATGAAGCTGTACATGGAGGGCACCGTGAACAACCACC
ACTTCAAGTGCACATCCGAGGGCGAAGGCAAGCCCTACGAGGGCACCCAGACCATGAGAATCAAGGCGGT
CGAGGGCGGCCCTCTCCCCTTCGCCTTCGACATCCTGGCTACCAGCTTCATGTACGGCAGCAAAACCTTC
ATCAACCACACCCAGGGCATCCCCGACTTCTTTAAGCAGTCCTTCCCCGAGGGCTTCACATGGGAGAGAG
TCACCACATACGAAGACGGGGGCGTGCTGACCGCTACCCAGGACACCAGCCTCCAGGACGGCTGCCTCAT
CTACAACGTCAAGATCAGAGGGGTGAACTTCCCATCCAACGGCCCTGTGATGCAGAAGAAAACACTCGGC
TGGGAGGCCAGCACCGAGACCCTGTACCCCGCTGACGGCGGCCTGGAAGGCAGAGCCGACATGGCCCTGA
AGCTCGTGGGCGGGGGCCACCTGATCTGCAACTTGAAGACCACATACAGATCCAAGAAACCCGCTAAGAA
CCTCAAGATGCCCGGCGTCTACTATGTGGACAGAAGACTGGAAAGAATCAAGGAGGCCGACAAAGAGACC
TACGTCGAGCAGCACGAGGTGGCTGTGGCCAGATACTGCGACCTCCCTAGCAAACTGGGGCACAGATGAG
AATTCGATTACGGCGGCCCCCCCCCTAACGTTACTGGCCGAAGCCGCTTGGAATAAGGCCGGTGTGCGTT
TGTCTATATGTTATTTTCCACCATATTGCCGTCTTTTGGCAATGTGAGGGCCCGGAAACCTGGCCCTGTC
TTCTTGACGAGCATTCCTAGGGGTCTTTCCCCTCTCGCCAAAGGAATGCAAGGTCTGTTGAATGTCGTGA
AGGAAGCAGTTCCTCTGGAAGCTTCTTGAAGACAAACAACGTCTGTAGCGACCCTTTGCAGGCAGCGGAA
CCCCCCACCTGGCGACAGGTGCCTCTGCGGCCAAAAGCCACGTGTATAAGATACACCTGCAAAGGCGGCA
CAACCCCAGTGCCACGTTGTGAGTTGGATAGTTGTGGAAAGAGTCAAATGGCTCTCCTCAAGCGTATTCA
ACAAGGGGCTGAAGGATGCCCAGAAGGTACCCCATTGTATGGGATCTGATCTGGGGCCTCGGTGCACATG
CTTTACATGTGTTTAGTCGAGGTTAAAAAAACGTCTAGGCCCCCCGAACCACGGGGACGTGGTTTTCCTT
TGAAAAACACGATGATAATATGGCCACAACCATGCTGGCCGGCCTACTTAATTAACCACTAGTTCTGGAT
CCTTAAAACTCGAGGCCTATAACGCGTATAGCTAGCTTTGCGATCGCAAAGGCGCGCCAGCTTATCGATA
ATCAACCTCTGGATTACAAAATTTGTGAAAGATTGACTGGTATTCTTAACTATGTTGCTCCTTTTACGCT
ATGTGGATACGCTGCTTTAATGCCTTTGTATCATGCTATTGCTTCCCGTATGGCTTTCATTTTCTCCTCC
TTGTATAAATCCTGGTTGCTGTCTCTTTATGAGGAGTTGTGGCCCGTTGTCAGGCAACGTGGCGTGGTGT
GCACTGTGTTTGCTGACGCAACCCCCACTGGTTGGGGCATTGCCACCACCTGTCAGCTCCTTTCCGGGAC
TTTCGCTTTCCCCCTCCCTATTGCCACGGCGGAACTCATCGCCGCCTGCCTTGCCCGCTGCTGGACAGGG
GCTCGGCTGTTGGGCACTGACAATTCCGTGGTGTTGTCGGGGAAATCATCGTCCTTTCCTTGGCTGCTCG
CCTATGTTGCCACCTGGATTCTGCGCGGGACGTCCTTCTGCTACGTCCCTTCGGCCCTCAATCCAGCGGA
CCTTCCTTCCCGCGGCCTGCTGCCGGCTCTGCGGCCTCTTCCGCGTCTTCGCCTTCGCCCTCAGACGAGT
CGGATCTCCCTTTGGGCCGCCTCCCCGCATCGATACCGAGCGCTGGAGAGATCTTAAGATACATTGATGA
GTTTGGACAAACCACAACTAGAATGCAGTGAAAAAAATGCTTTATTTGTGAAATTTGTGATGCTATTGCT
TTATTTGTAACCATTATAAGCTGCAATAAACAAGTTCTGATTTTGTAGTTAACACGTGCGACCGAGCGGC
CGCAGGAACCCCTAGTGATGGAGTTGGCCACTCCCTCTCTGCGCGCTCGCTCGCTCACTGAGGCCGGGCG
ACCAAAGGTCGCCCGACGCCCGGGCTTTGCCCGGGCGGCCTCAGTGAGCGAGCGAGCGCGCAGCTGCCTG
CAGGGGCGCCTGATGCGGTATTTTCTCCTTACGCATCTGTGCGGTATTTCACACCGCATATGGTGCACTC
TCAGTACAATCTGCTCTGATGCCGCATAGTTAAGCCAGCCCCGACACCCGCCAACACCCGCTGACGCGCC
CTGACGGGCTTGTCTGCTCCCGGCATCCGCTTACAGACAAGCTGTGACCGTCTCCGGGAGCTGCATGTGT
CAGAGGTTTTCACCGTCATCACCGAAACGCGCGAGACGAAAGGGCCTCGTGATACGCCTATTTTTATAGG
TTAATGTCATGATAATAATGGTTTCTTAGACGTCAGGTGGCACTTTTCGGGGAAATGTGCGCGGAACCCC
TATTTGTTTATTTTTCTAAATACATTCAAATATGTATCCGCTCATGAGACAATAACCCTGATAAATGCTT
CAATAATATTGAAAAAGGAAGAGTATGAGTATTCAACATTTCCGTGTCGCCCTTATTCCCTTTTTTGCGG
CATTTTGCCTTCCTGTTTTTGCTCACCCAGAAACGCTGGTGAAAGTAAAAGATGCTGAAGATCAGTTGGG
TGCACGAGTGGGTTACATCGAACTGGATCTCAACAGCGGTAAGATCCTTGAGAGTTTTCGCCCCGAAGAA
CGTTTTCCAATGATGAGCACTTTTAAAGTTCTGCTATGTGGCGCGGTATTATCCCGTATTGACGCCGGGC
AAGAGCAACTCGGTCGCCGCATACACTATTCTCAGAATGACTTGGTTGAGTACTCACCAGTCACAGAAAA
GCATCTTACGGATGGCATGACAGTAAGAGAATTATGCAGTGCTGCCATAACCATGAGTGATAACACTGCG
GCCAACTTACTTCTGACAACGATCGGAGGACCGAAGGAGCTAACCGCTTTTTTGCACAACATGGGGGATC
ATGTAACTCGCCTTGATCGTTGGGAACCGGAGCTGAATGAAGCCATACCAAACGACGAGCGTGACACCAC
GATGCCTGTAGCAATGGCAACAACGTTGCGCAAACTATTAACTGGCGAACTACTTACTCTAGCTTCCCGG
CAACAATTAATAGACTGGATGGAGGCGGATAAAGTTGCAGGACCACTTCTGCGCTCGGCCCTTCCGGCTG
GCTGGTTTATTGCTGATAAATCTGGAGCCGGTGAGCGTGGGTCTCGCGGTATCATTGCAGCACTGGGGCC
AGATGGTAAGCCCTCCCGTATCGTAGTTATCTACACGACGGGGAGTCAGGCAACTATGGATGAACGAAAT
AGACAGATCGCTGAGATAGGTGCCTCACTGATTAAGCATTGGTAACTGTCAGACCAAGTTTACTCATATA
TACTTTAGATTGATTTAAAACTTCATTTTTAATTTAAAAGGATCTAGGTGAAGATCCTTTTTGATAATCT
CATGACCAAAATCCCTTAACGTGAGTTTTCGTTCCACTGAGCGTCAGACCCCGTAGAAAAGATCAAAGGA
TCTTCTTGAGATCCTTTTTTTCTGCGCGTAATCTGCTGCTTGCAAACAAAAAAACCACCGCTACCAGCGG
TGGTTTGTTTGCCGGATCAAGAGCTACCAACTCTTTTTCCGAAGGTAACTGGCTTCAGCAGAGCGCAGAT
ACCAAATACTGTTCTTCTAGTGTAGCCGTAGTTAGGCCACCACTTCAAGAACTCTGTAGCACCGCCTACA
TACCTCGCTCTGCTAATCCTGTTACCAGTGGCTGCTGCCAGTGGCGATAAGTCGTGTCTTACCGGGTTGG
ACTCAAGACGATAGTTACCGGATAAGGCGCAGCGGTCGGGCTGAACGGGGGGTTCGTGCACACAGCCCAG
CTTGGAGCGAACGACCTACACCGAACTGAGATACCTACAGCGTGAGCTATGAGAAAGCGCCACGCTTCCC
GAAGGGAGAAAGGCGGACAGGTATCCGGTAAGCGGCAGGGTCGGAACAGGAGAGCGCACGAGGGAGCTTC
CAGGGGGAAACGCCTGGTATCTTTATAGTCCTGTCGGGTTTCGCCACCTCTGACTTGAGCGTCGATTTTT
GTGATGCTCGTCAGGGGGGCGGAGCCTATGGAAAAACGCCAGCAACGCGGCCTTTTTACGGTTCCTGGCC
TTTTGCTGGCCTTTTGCTCACATGTTCTTTCCTGCGTTATCCCCTGATTCTGTGGATAACCGTATTACCG
CCTTTGAGTGAGCTGATACCGCTCGCCGCAGCCGAACGACCGAGCGCAGCGAGTCAGTGAGCGAGGAAGC
GGAAGA
Features (pLannotate 1.2.2; 20 found; start..end, strand, type, name):
      1..93      +  CDS            lacI (fragment): lac repressor; lacI; The lac repressor binds to the lac operator to inhibit transcription in E. coli. This inhibition can be relieved by adding lactose or isopropyl-β-D-thiogalactopyranoside (IPTG).
    106..127     +  protein_bind   CAP binding site: CAP binding activates transcription in the presence of cAMP. E. coli catabolite activator protein
    142..172     +  promoter       lac promoter: promoter for the E. coli lac operon
    180..196     +  protein_bind   lac operator: The lac repressor binds to the lac operator to inhibit transcription in E. coli. This inhibition can be relieved by adding lactose or isopropyl-β-D-thiogalactopyranoside (IPTG). lac repressor encoded by lacI
    256..283     +  repeat_region  AAV2 ITR (fragment): inverted terminal repeat of adeno-associated virus serotype 2 inverted
    312..339     +  repeat_region  AAV2 ITR (fragment): inverted terminal repeat of adeno-associated virus serotype 2 inverted
    389..431     +  misc_RNA       gRNA scaffold (fragment): guide RNA scaffold for the Streptococcus pyogenes CRISPR/Cas9 system
    472..775     +  enhancer       CMV enhancer: human cytomegalovirus immediate early enhancer
    777..1054    +  promoter       chicken β-actin promoter: No description available
   1055..1283    +  intron         hybrid intron: hybrid between chicken β-actin (CBA) and minute virus of mice (MMV) introns (Gray et al., 2011)
   1331..2026    +  CDS            mKate2: mKate2 is a basic (constitutively fluorescent) red fluorescent protein published in 2009, derived from Entacmaea quadricolor. It is reported to be a rapidly-maturing monomer with moderate acid sensitivity.
   2146..2608    +  misc_feature   IRES: internal ribosome entry site (IRES) of the encephalomyocarditis virus (EMCV)
   2730..3318    +  misc_feature   WPRE: woodchuck hepatitis virus posttranscriptional regulatory element
   3345..3466    -  polyA_signal   SV40 poly(A) signal: SV40 polyadenylation signal
   3504..3644    +  repeat_region  AAV2 ITR: inverted terminal repeat of adeno-associated virus serotype 2 inverted
   3649..3748    -  misc_feature   bom (fragment): basis of mobility region from pBR322
   3850..3885    -  CDS            rop (fragment): Rop protein, which maintains plasmids at low copy number; rop
   3980..4084    +  promoter       AmpR promoter: bla
   4085..4945    +  CDS            AmpR: β-lactamase; bla; confers resistance to ampicillin, carbenicillin, and related antibiotics
   5116..5704    +  rep_origin     ori: high-copy-number ColE1/pMB1/pBR322/pUC origin of replication
