[The description below was written by a language model from this plasmid's Addgene catalogue record and pLannotate feature annotations shown in this document.]
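Description:
pAAV-CBh-mKate2-IRES-MCS (C-gap-WT) is a 5,886 bp AAV transfer (cis) plasmid built on a pAAV backbone, intended for packaging a bicistronic expression cassette into recombinant adeno-associated virus. It is propagated in E. coli through a ColE1/pUC-type origin and selected with ampicillin via the β-lactamase gene. A recombination-deficient strain is recorded for growth, consistent with the instability of ITR sequences in bacteria. Remnants of lacI, the lac promoter/operator, bom and rop are annotated in the backbone, along with a short gRNA scaffold fragment upstream of the promoter; none of these has a stated function here.

The cassette is flanked by AAV2 inverted terminal repeats, which supply the cis signals for genome replication and encapsidation. The "C-gap-WT" name reflects their asymmetry. The left ITR carries an 11 bp deletion in its C region that removes one SmaI site, and it is detected in the feature table only as two short fragments. The right ITR is canonical and annotated in full.

Between the ITRs, the CBh promoter (CMV enhancer, chicken β-actin promoter and a hybrid CBA/MVM intron) drives a single transcript. This encodes codon-optimized mKate2, a monomeric red fluorescent protein, followed by an EMCV IRES and a multiple cloning site with eleven unique restriction sites. A gene of interest cloned into the MCS is translated from the same mRNA as the reporter, so red fluorescence marks transduced cells. A WPRE and an SV40 polyadenylation signal, the latter annotated on the reverse strand, follow the MCS to enhance transcript stability and processing.

The design is modular: depositor notes indicate that the promoter, mKate2, the IRES or the entire transgene cassette can each be excised with defined restriction enzyme pairs. As deposited, it is an empty cloning vector for AAV-mediated gene expression and carries no second gene.
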