Addgene plasmid #105922: pAAV-CBh-mKate2-IRES-MCS (C-gap-WT)
Purpose: AAV-mediated gene expression from CBh promoter. Contains left AAV2 ITR with an 11bp deletion in C region and canonical right AAV2 ITR
Depositing lab: Marcella Patrick. Depositing organization: Addgene.
Backbone
  Vector backbone: pAAV
  Modifications to backbone: 11bp deletion (aaagcccgggc) in left ITR removes 1 SmaI site
  Vector type: AAV
Growth in bacteria
  Bacterial resistance: Ampicillin, 100 μg/mL
  Growth temperature: 30°C
  Growth strain: NEB Stable
  Copy number: Unknown
Gene/Insert 1
  Gene/Insert name: mKate2
  Mutation: codon optimized
  Promoter: CBh
  Cloning method: Restriction Enzyme; 5′ cloning site SalI (not destroyed); 3′ cloning site EcoRI (not destroyed)
  Sequencing primers: 5′ pCBhProF2 (5-agggtttaagggatggttgg); 3′ pCDH-rev (5-GCATTCCTTTGGCGAGAG)
Gene/Insert 2
  Gene/Insert name: IRES-Multiple cloning site (alt name: MCS is FseI-PacI-SpeI-BamHI-XhoI-StuI-MluI-NheI-BmtI-AsiSI-AscI)
  Promoter: same CBh promoter as mKate2
  Cloning method: Restriction Enzyme; 5′ cloning site N/A (unknown if destroyed); 3′ cloning site N/A (unknown if destroyed)
  Sequencing primers: 5′ IRES-F (5-TGGCTCTCCTCAAGCGTATT); 3′ WPRE-R (5-CATAGCGTAAAAGGAGCAACA)
Terms and licenses: Academic/Nonprofit Terms; Industry Terms
Depositor comments: Entire transgene cassette can be removed with NotI/XbaI digest; CBh promoter can be removed by XbaI/AgeI digest; mKate2 can be removed with SaI/EcoRI digest; IRES can be removed by EcoRI/FseI digest
How to cite: pAAV-CBh-mKate2-IRES-MCS (C-gap-WT) was a gift from Marcella Patrick (Addgene plasmid # 105922 ; http://n2t.net/addgene:105922 ; RRID:Addgene_105922)
