>Addgene plasmid #105922 | pAAV-CBh-mKate2-IRES-MCS (C-gap-WT) | addgene partial sequence | sequence record 203640 | Addgene Partial NGS Result
GGGGCGGGGCGGGGCGAGGCGGAGAGGTGCGGCGGCAGCCAATCAGAGCGGCGCGCTCCGAAAGTTTCCT
TTTATGGCGAGGCGGCGGCGGCGGCGGCCCTATAAAAAGCGAAGCGCGCGGCGGGCGGGAGTCGCTGCGA
CGCTGCCTTCGCCCCGTGCCCCGCTCCGCCGCCGCCTCGCGCCGCCCGCCCCGGCTCTGACTGACCGCGT
TACTCCCACAGGTGAGCGGGCGGGACGGCCCTTCTCCTCCGGGCTGTAATTAGCTGAGCAAGAGGTAAGG
GTTTAAGGGATGGTTGGTTGGTGGGGTATTAATGTTTAATTACCTGGAGCACCTGCCTGAAATCACTTTT
TTTCAGGTTGGACCGGTGCCGTTTAAACAACAATTGGAAGAGCTCGTCGACCCATGGTGTCCGAGCTGAT
CAAGGAGAACATGCACATGAAGCTGTACATGGAGGGCACCGTGAACAATCACCACTTCAAGTGCACATCT
GAGGGCGAGGGCAAGCCCTATGAGGGCACCCAGACAATGAGGATCAAGGCAGTGGAGGGAGGACCACTGC
CTTTCGCCTTTGACATCCTGGCCACCAGCTTCATGTACGGCTCCAAGACCTTTATCAACCACACACAGGG
CATCCCCGACTTCTTTAAGCAGAGCTTCCCTGAGGGCTTTACCTGGGAGCGCGTGACCACATACGAGGAT
GGCGGCGTGCTGACCGCCACACAGGACACATCCCTGCAGGATGGCTGTCTGATCTATAATGTGAAGATCA
GGGGCGTGAACTTTCCATCTAATGGCCCCGTGATGCAGAAGAAGACCCTGGGATGGGAGGCAAGCACCGA
GACACTGTACCCAGCAGACGGAGGCCTGGAGGGAAGGGCCGATATGGCCCTGAAGCTGGTGGGAGGAGGA
CACCTGATCTGCAACCTGAAGACCACATATAGATCTAAGAAGCCTGCCAAGAATCTGAAGATGCCAGGCG
TGTACTATGTGGACAGGAGACTGGAGCGGATCAAGGAGGCCGATAAGGAGACATACGTGGAGCAGCACGA
GGTGGCAGTGGCACGGTATTGTGATCTGCCCTCCAAGCTGGGCCACCGCTGAGAATTCGATTACGGCGGC
CCCCCCCCTAACGTTACTGGCCGAAGCCGCTTGGAATAAGGCCGGTGTGCGTTTGTCTATATGTTATTTT
CCACCATATTGCCGTCTTTTGGCAATGTGAGGGCCCGGAAACCTGGCCCTGTCTTCTTGACGAGCATTCC
TAGGGGTCTTTCCCCTCTCGCCAAAGGAATGCAAGGTCTGTTGAATGTCGTGAAGGAAGCAGTTCCTCTG
GAAGCTTCTTGAAGACAAACAACGTCTGTAGCGACCCTTTGCAGGCAGCGGAACCCCCCACCTGGCGACA
GGTGCCTCTGCGGCCAAAAGCCACGTGTATAAGATACACCTGCAAAGGCGGCACAACCCCAGTGCCACGT
TGTGAGTTGGATAGTTGTGGAAAGAGTCAAATGGCTCTCCTCAAGCGTATTCAACAAGGGGCTGAAGGAT
GCCCAGAAGGTACCCCATTGTATGGGATCTGATCTGGGGCCTCGGTGCACATGCTTTACATGTGTTTAGT
CGAGGTTAAAAAAACGTCTAGGCCCCCCGAACCACGGGGACGTGGTTTTCCTTTGAAAAACACGATGATA
ATATGGCCACAACCATGCTGGCCGGCCTACTTAATTAACCACTAGTTCTGGATCCTTAAAACTCGAGGCC
TATAACGCGTATAGCTAGCTTTGCGATCGCAAAGGCGCGCCAGCTTATCGATAATCAACCTCTGGATTAC
AAAATTTGTGAAAGATTGACTGGTATTCTTAACTATGTTGCTCCTTTTACGCTATGTGGATACGCTGCTT
TAATGCCTTTGTATCATGCTATTGCTTCCCGTATGGCTTTCATTTTCTCCTCCTTGTATAAATCCTGGTT
GCTGTCTCTTTATGAGGAGTTGTGGCCCGTTGTCAGGCAACGTGGCGTGGTGTGCACTGTGTTTGCTGAC
GCAACCCCCACTGGTTGGGGCATTGCCACCACCTGTCAGCTCCTTTCCGGGACTTTCGCTTTCCCCCTCC
CTATTGCCACGGCGGAACTCATCGCCGCCTGCCTTGCCCGCTGCTGGACAGGGGCTCGGCTGTTGGGCAC
TGACAATTCCGTGGTGTTGTCGGGGAAATCATCGTCCTTTCCTTGGCTGCTCGCCTATGTTGCCACCTGG
ATTCTGCGCGGGACGTCCTTCTGCTACGTCCCTTCGGCCCTCAATCCAGCGGACCTTCCTTCCCGCGGCC
TGCTGCCGGCTCTGCGGCCTCTTCCGCGTCTTCGCCTTCGCCCTCAGACGAGTCGGATCTCCCTTTGGGC
CGCCTCCCCGCATCGATACCGAGCGCTGGAGAGATCTTAAGATACATTGATGAGTTTGGACAAACCACAA
CTAGAATGCAGTGAAAAAAATGCTTTATTTGTGAAATTTGTGATGCTATTGCTTTATTTGTAACCATTAT
AAGCTGCAATAAACAAGTTCTGATTTTGTAGTTAACACGTGCGACCGAGCGGCCGCAGGAACCCCTAGTG
ATGGAGTTGGCCACTCCCTCTCTGCGCGCTCGCTCGCTCACTGAGGCCGGGCGACCAAAGGTCGCCCGAC
GCCCGGGCTTTGCCCGGGCGGCCTCAGTGAGCGAGCGAGCGCGCAGCTGCCTGCAGGGGCGCCTGATGCG
GTATTTTCTCCTTACGCATCTGTGCGGTATTTCACACCGCATATGGTGCACTCTCAGTACAATCTGCTCT
GATGCCGCATAGTTAAGCCAGCCCCGACACCCGCCAACACCCGCTGACGCGCCCTGACGGGCTTGTCTGC
TCCCGGCATCCGCTTACAGACAAGCTGTGACCGTCTCCGGGAGCTGCATGTGTCAGAGGTTTTCACCGTC
ATCACCGAAACGCGCGAGACGAAAGGGCCTCGTGATACGCCTATTTTTATAGGTTAATGTCATGATAATA
ATGGTTTCTTAGACGTCAGGTGGCACTTTTCGGGGAAATGTGCGCGGAACCCCTATTTGTTTATTTTTCT
AAATACATTCAAATATGTATCCGCTCATGAGACAATAACCCTGATAAATGCTTCAATAATATTGAAAAAG
GAAGAGTATGAGTATTCAACATTTCCGTGTCGCCCTTATTCCCTTTTTTGCGGCATTTTGCCTTCCTGTT
TTTGCTCACCCAGAAACGCTGGTGAAAGTAAAAGATGCTGAAGATCAGTTGGGTGCACGAGTGGGTTACA
TCGAACTGGATCTCAACAGCGGTAAGATCCTTGAGAGTTTTCGCCCCGAAGAACGTTTTCCAATGATGAG
CACTTTTAAAGTTCTGCTATGTGGCGCGGTATTATCCCGTATTGACGCCGGGCAAGAGCAACTCGGTCGC
CGCATACACTATTCTCAGAATGACTTGGTTGAGTACTCACCAGTCACAGAAAAGCATCTTACGGATGGCA
TGACAGTAAGAGAATTATGCAGTGCTGCCATAACCATGAGTGATAACACTGCGGCCAACTTACTTCTGAC
AACGATCGGAGGACCGAAGGAGCTAACCGCTTTTTTGCACAACATGGGGGATCATGTAACTCGCCTTGAT
CGTTGGGAACCGGAGCTGAATGAAGCCATACCAAACGACGAGCGTGACACCACGATGCCTGTAGCAATGG
CAACAACGTTGCGCAAACTATTAACTGGCGAACTACTTACTCTAGCTTCCCGGCAACAATTAATAGACTG
GATGGAGGCGGATAAAGTTGCAGGACCACTTCTGCGCTCGGCCCTTCCGGCTGGCTGGTTTATTGCTGAT
AAATCTGGAGCCGGTGAGCGTGGGTCTCGCGGTATCATTGCAGCACTGGGGCCAGATGGTAAGCCCTCCC
GTATCGTAGTTATCTACACGACGGGGAGTCAGGCAACTATGGATGAACGAAATAGACAGATCGCTGAGAT
AGGTGCCTCACTGATTAAGCATTGGTAACTGTCAGACCAAGTTTACTCATATATACTTTAGATTGATTTA
AAACTTCATTTTTAATTTAAAAGGATCTAGGTGAAGATCCTTTTTGATAATCTCATGACCAAAATCCCTT
AACGTGAGTTTTCGTTCCACTGAGCGTCAGACCCCGTAGAAAAGATCAAAGGATCTTCTTGAGATCCTTT
TTTTCTGCGCGTAATCTGCTGCTTGCAAACAAAAAAACCACCGCTACCAGCGGTGGTTTGTTTGCCGGAT
CAAGAGCTACCAACTCTTTTTCCGAAGGTAACTGGCTTCAGCAGAGCGCAGATACCAAATACTGTTCTTC
TAGTGTAGCCGTAGTTAGGCCACCACTTCAAGAACTCTGTAGCACCGCCTACATACCTCGCTCTGCTAAT
CCTGTTACCAGTGGCTGCTGCCAGTGGCGATAAGTCGTGTCTTACCGGGTTGGACTCAAGACGATAGTTA
CCGGATAAGGCGCAGCGGTCGGGCTGAACGGGGGGTTCGTGCACACAGCCCAGCTTGGAGCGAACGACCT
ACACCGAACTGAGATACCTACAGCGTGAGCTATGAGAAAGCGCCACGCTTCCCGAAGGGAGAAAGGCGGA
CAGGTATCCGGTAAGCGGCAGGGTCGGAACAGGAGAGCGCACGAGGGAGCTTCCAGGGGGAAACGCCTGG
TATCTTTATAGTCCTGTCGGGTTTCGCCACCTCTGACTTGAGCGTCGATTTTTGTGATGCTCGTCAGGGG
GGCGGAGCCTATGGAAAAACGCCAGCAACGCGGCCTTTTTACGGTTCCTGGCCTTTTGCTGGCCTTTTGC
TCACATGTTCTTTCCTGCGTTATCCCCTGATTCTGTGGATAACCGTATTACCGCCTTTGAGTGAGCTGAT
ACCGCTCGCCGCAGCCGAACGACCGAGCGCAGCGAGTCAGTGAGCGAGGAAGCGGAAGAGCGCCCAATAC
GCAAACCGCCTCTCCCCGCGCGTTGGCCGATTCATTAATGCAGCTGGCACGACAGGTTTCCCGACTGGAA
AGCGGGCAGTGAGCGCAACGCAATTAATGTGAGTTAGCTCACTCATTAGGCACCCCAGGCTTTACACTTT
ATGCTTCCGGCTCGTATGTTGTGTGGAATTGTGAGCGGATAACAATTTCACACAGGAAACAGCTATGACC
ATGATTACGCCAAGCTTGCATGCCCTGCAGGCAGCTGCGCGCTCGCTCGCTCACTGAGGCCGCCCGGGCG
TCGGGCGACCTTTGGTCGCCCGGCCTCAGTGAGCGAGCGAGCGCGCAGAGAGGGAGTGGCCAACTCCATC
ACTAGGGGTTCCTGCGCCCGCAGCCGTGTTTTAGAGCTAGAAATAGCAAGTTAAAATAAGGCTAGTCCGT
AGCGCGTGCGCCAATTCTGCAGACAAATTCTAGAGGTACCCGTTACATAACTTACGGTAAATGGCCCGCC
TGGCTGACCGCCCAACGACCCCCGCCCATTGACGTCAATAATGACGTATGTTCCCATAGTAACGCCAATA
GGGACTTTCCATTGACGTCAATGGGTGGAGTATTTACGGTAAACTGCCCACTTGGCAGTACATCAAGTGT
ATCATATGCCAAGTACGCCCCCTATTGACGTCAATGACGGTAAATGGCCCGCCTGGCATTATGCCCAGTA
CATGACCTTATGGGACTTTCCTACTTGGCAGTACATCTACGTATTAGTCATCGCTATTACCATGGTCGAG
GTGAGCCCCACGTTCTGCTTCACTCTCCCCATCTCCCCCCCCTCCCCACCCCCAATTTTGTATTTATTTA
TTTTTTAATTATTTTGTGCAGCGATGGGGGCGGGGGG
